>Addgene plasmid #126698 | pU6-SCGB3A2_gRNA1-SpCas9-T2A-GFP | addgene full sequence | sequence record 245766 | Addgene NGS Result
GAGGGCCTATTTCCCATGATTCCTTCATATTTGCATATACGATACAAGGCTGTTAGAGAGATAATTGGAA
TTAATTTGACTGTAAACACAAAGATATTAGTACAAAATACGTGACGTAGAAAGTAATAATTTCTTGGGTA
GTTTGCAGTTTTAAAATTATGTTTTAAAATGGACTATCATATGCTTACCGTAACTTGAAAGTATTTCGAT
TTCTTGGCTTTATATATCTTGTGGAAAGGACGAAACACCGTCAGGAGGCGCTATCACACTGTTTTAGAGC
TAGAAATAGCAAGTTAAAATAAGGCTAGTCCGTTATCAACTTGAAAAAGTGGCACCGAGTCGGTGCTTTT
TTGTTTTAGAGCTAGAAATAGCAAGTTAAAATAAGGCTAGTCCGTTTTTAGCGCGTGCGCCAATTCTGCA
GACAAATGGCTCTAGAGGTACCCGTTACATAACTTACGGTAAATGGCCCGCCTGGCTGACCGCCCAACGA
CCCCCGCCCATTGACGTCAATAGTAACGCCAATAGGGACTTTCCATTGACGTCAATGGGTGGAGTATTTA
CGGTAAACTGCCCACTTGGCAGTACATCAAGTGTATCATATGCCAAGTACGCCCCCTATTGACGTCAATG
ACGGTAAATGGCCCGCCTGGCATTGTGCCCAGTACATGACCTTATGGGACTTTCCTACTTGGCAGTACAT
CTACGTATTAGTCATCGCTATTACCATGGTCGAGGTGAGCCCCACGTTCTGCTTCACTCTCCCCATCTCC
CCCCCCTCCCCACCCCCAATTTTGTATTTATTTATTTTTTAATTATTTTGTGCAGCGATGGGGGCGGGGG
GGGGGGGGGGGCGCGCGCCAGGGGGGGGGGGGGGGGGGGGGGGGGGGGGGGGGGGGGGGGGGGGGGGGGC
GGCGGCAGCCAATCAGAGCGGCGCGCTCCGAAAGTTTCCTTTTATGGCGAGGCGGCGGCGGCGGCGGCCC
TATAAAAAGCGAAGCGCGCGGCGGGCGGGAGTCGCTGCGCGCTGCCTTCGCCCCGTGCCCCGCTCCGCCG
CCGCCTCGCGCCGCCCGCCCCGGCTCTGACTGACCGCGTTACTCCCACAGGTGAGCGGGCGGGACGGCCC
TTCTCCTCCGGGCTGTAATTAGCTGAGCAAGAGGTAAGGGTTTAAGGGATGGTTGGTTGGTGGGGTATTA
ATGTTTAATTACCTGGAGCACCTGCCTGAAATCACTTTTTTTCAGGTTGGACCGGTGCCACCATGGACTA
TAAGGACCACGACGGAGACTACAAGGATCATGATATTGATTACAAAGACGATGACGATAAGATGGCCCCA
AAGAAGAAGCGGAAGGTCGGTATCCACGGAGTCCCAGCAGCCGACAAGAAGTACAGCATCGGCCTGGACA
TCGGCACCAACTCTGTGGGCTGGGCCGTGATCACCGACGAGTACAAGGTGCCCAGCAAGAAATTCAAGGT
GCTGGGCAACACCGACCGGCACAGCATCAAGAAGAACCTGATCGGAGCCCTGCTGTTCGACAGCGGCGAA
ACAGCCGAGGCCACCCGGCTGAAGAGAACCGCCAGAAGAAGATACACCAGACGGAAGAACCGGATCTGCT
ATCTGCAAGAGATCTTCAGCAACGAGATGGCCAAGGTGGACGACAGCTTCTTCCACAGACTGGAAGAGTC
CTTCCTGGTGGAAGAGGATAAGAAGCACGAGCGGCACCCCATCTTCGGCAACATCGTGGACGAGGTGGCC
TACCACGAGAAGTACCCCACCATCTACCACCTGAGAAAGAAACTGGTGGACAGCACCGACAAGGCCGACC
TGCGGCTGATCTATCTGGCCCTGGCCCACATGATCAAGTTCCGGGGCCACTTCCTGATCGAGGGCGACCT
GAACCCCGACAACAGCGACGTGGACAAGCTGTTCATCCAGCTGGTGCAGACCTACAACCAGCTGTTCGAG
GAAAACCCCATCAACGCCAGCGGCGTGGACGCCAAGGCCATCCTGTCTGCCAGACTGAGCAAGAGCAGAC
GGCTGGAAAATCTGATCGCCCAGCTGCCCGGCGAGAAGAAGAATGGCCTGTTCGGAAACCTGATTGCCCT
GAGCCTGGGCCTGACCCCCAACTTCAAGAGCAACTTCGACCTGGCCGAGGATGCCAAACTGCAGCTGAGC
AAGGACACCTACGACGACGACCTGGACAACCTGCTGGCCCAGATCGGCGACCAGTACGCCGACCTGTTTC
TGGCCGCCAAGAACCTGTCCGACGCCATCCTGCTGAGCGACATCCTGAGAGTGAACACCGAGATCACCAA
GGCCCCCCTGAGCGCCTCTATGATCAAGAGATACGACGAGCACCACCAGGACCTGACCCTGCTGAAAGCT
CTCGTGCGGCAGCAGCTGCCTGAGAAGTACAAAGAGATTTTCTTCGACCAGAGCAAGAACGGCTACGCCG
GCTACATTGACGGCGGAGCCAGCCAGGAAGAGTTCTACAAGTTCATCAAGCCCATCCTGGAAAAGATGGA
CGGCACCGAGGAACTGCTCGTGAAGCTGAACAGAGAGGACCTGCTGCGGAAGCAGCGGACCTTCGACAAC
GGCAGCATCCCCCACCAGATCCACCTGGGAGAGCTGCACGCCATTCTGCGGCGGCAGGAAGATTTTTACC
CATTCCTGAAGGACAACCGGGAAAAGATCGAGAAGATCCTGACCTTCCGCATCCCCTACTACGTGGGCCC
TCTGGCCAGGGGAAACAGCAGATTCGCCTGGATGACCAGAAAGAGCGAGGAAACCATCACCCCCTGGAAC
TTCGAGGAAGTGGTGGACAAGGGCGCTTCCGCCCAGAGCTTCATCGAGCGGATGACCAACTTCGATAAGA
ACCTGCCCAACGAGAAGGTGCTGCCCAAGCACAGCCTGCTGTACGAGTACTTCACCGTGTATAACGAGCT
GACCAAAGTGAAATACGTGACCGAGGGAATGAGAAAGCCCGCCTTCCTGAGCGGCGAGCAGAAAAAGGCC
ATCGTGGACCTGCTGTTCAAGACCAACCGGAAAGTGACCGTGAAGCAGCTGAAAGAGGACTACTTCAAGA
AAATCGAGTGCTTCGACTCCGTGGAAATCTCCGGCGTGGAAGATCGGTTCAACGCCTCCCTGGGCACATA
CCACGATCTGCTGAAAATTATCAAGGACAAGGACTTCCTGGACAATGAGGAAAACGAGGACATTCTGGAA
GATATCGTGCTGACCCTGACACTGTTTGAGGACAGAGAGATGATCGAGGAACGGCTGAAAACCTATGCCC
ACCTGTTCGACGACAAAGTGATGAAGCAGCTGAAGCGGCGGAGATACACCGGCTGGGGCAGGCTGAGCCG
GAAGCTGATCAACGGCATCCGGGACAAGCAGTCCGGCAAGACAATCCTGGATTTCCTGAAGTCCGACGGC
TTCGCCAACAGAAACTTCATGCAGCTGATCCACGACGACAGCCTGACCTTTAAAGAGGACATCCAGAAAG
CCCAGGTGTCCGGCCAGGGCGATAGCCTGCACGAGCACATTGCCAATCTGGCCGGCAGCCCCGCCATTAA
GAAGGGCATCCTGCAGACAGTGAAGGTGGTGGACGAGCTCGTGAAAGTGATGGGCCGGCACAAGCCCGAG
AACATCGTGATCGAAATGGCCAGAGAGAACCAGACCACCCAGAAGGGACAGAAGAACAGCCGCGAGAGAA
TGAAGCGGATCGAAGAGGGCATCAAAGAGCTGGGCAGCCAGATCCTGAAAGAACACCCCGTGGAAAACAC
CCAGCTGCAGAACGAGAAGCTGTACCTGTACTACCTGCAGAATGGGCGGGATATGTACGTGGACCAGGAA
CTGGACATCAACCGGCTGTCCGACTACGATGTGGACCATATCGTGCCTCAGAGCTTTCTGAAGGACGACT
CCATCGACAACAAGGTGCTGACCAGAAGCGACAAGAACCGGGGCAAGAGCGACAACGTGCCCTCCGAAGA
GGTCGTGAAGAAGATGAAGAACTACTGGCGGCAGCTGCTGAACGCCAAGCTGATTACCCAGAGAAAGTTC
GACAATCTGACCAAGGCCGAGAGAGGCGGCCTGAGCGAACTGGATAAGGCCGGCTTCATCAAGAGACAGC
TGGTGGAAACCCGGCAGATCACAAAGCACGTGGCACAGATCCTGGACTCCCGGATGAACACTAAGTACGA
CGAGAATGACAAGCTGATCCGGGAAGTGAAAGTGATCACCCTGAAGTCCAAGCTGGTGTCCGATTTCCGG
AAGGATTTCCAGTTTTACAAAGTGCGCGAGATCAACAACTACCACCACGCCCACGACGCCTACCTGAACG
CCGTCGTGGGAACCGCCCTGATCAAAAAGTACCCTAAGCTGGAAAGCGAGTTCGTGTACGGCGACTACAA
GGTGTACGACGTGCGGAAGATGATCGCCAAGAGCGAGCAGGAAATCGGCAAGGCTACCGCCAAGTACTTC
TTCTACAGCAACATCATGAACTTTTTCAAGACCGAGATTACCCTGGCCAACGGCGAGATCCGGAAGCGGC
CTCTGATCGAGACAAACGGCGAAACCGGGGAGATCGTGTGGGATAAGGGCCGGGATTTTGCCACCGTGCG
GAAAGTGCTGAGCATGCCCCAAGTGAATATCGTGAAAAAGACCGAGGTGCAGACAGGCGGCTTCAGCAAA
GAGTCTATCCTGCCCAAGAGGAACAGCGATAAGCTGATCGCCAGAAAGAAGGACTGGGACCCTAAGAAGT
ACGGCGGCTTCGACAGCCCCACCGTGGCCTATTCTGTGCTGGTGGTGGCCAAAGTGGAAAAGGGCAAGTC
CAAGAAACTGAAGAGTGTGAAAGAGCTGCTGGGGATCACCATCATGGAAAGAAGCAGCTTCGAGAAGAAT
CCCATCGACTTTCTGGAAGCCAAGGGCTACAAAGAAGTGAAAAAGGACCTGATCATCAAGCTGCCTAAGT
ACTCCCTGTTCGAGCTGGAAAACGGCCGGAAGAGAATGCTGGCCTCTGCCGGCGAACTGCAGAAGGGAAA
CGAACTGGCCCTGCCCTCCAAATATGTGAACTTCCTGTACCTGGCCAGCCACTATGAGAAGCTGAAGGGC
TCCCCCGAGGATAATGAGCAGAAACAGCTGTTTGTGGAACAGCACAAGCACTACCTGGACGAGATCATCG
AGCAGATCAGCGAGTTCTCCAAGAGAGTGATCCTGGCCGACGCTAATCTGGACAAAGTGCTGTCCGCCTA
CAACAAGCACCGGGATAAGCCCATCAGAGAGCAGGCCGAGAATATCATCCACCTGTTTACCCTGACCAAT
CTGGGAGCCCCTGCCGCCTTCAAGTACTTTGACACCACCATCGACCGGAAGAGGTACACCAGCACCAAAG
AGGTGCTGGACGCCACCCTGATCCACCAGAGCATCACCGGCCTGTACGAGACACGGATCGACCTGTCTCA
GCTGGGAGGCGACAAAAGGCCGGCGGCCACGAAAAAGGCCGGCCAGGCAAAAAAGAAAAAGGAATTCGGC
AGTGGAGAGGGCAGAGGAAGTCTGCTAACATGCGGTGACGTCGAGGAGAATCCTGGCCCAGTGAGCAAGG
GCGAGGAGCTGTTCACCGGGGTGGTGCCCATCCTGGTCGAGCTGGACGGCGACGTAAACGGCCACAAGTT
CAGCGTGTCCGGCGAGGGCGAGGGCGATGCCACCTACGGCAAGCTGACCCTGAAGTTCATCTGCACCACC
GGCAAGCTGCCCGTGCCCTGGCCCACCCTCGTGACCACCCTGACCTACGGCGTGCAGTGCTTCAGCCGCT
ACCCCGACCACATGAAGCAGCACGACTTCTTCAAGTCCGCCATGCCCGAAGGCTACGTCCAGGAGCGCAC
CATCTTCTTCAAGGACGACGGCAACTACAAGACCCGCGCCGAGGTGAAGTTCGAGGGCGACACCCTGGTG
AACCGCATCGAGCTGAAGGGCATCGACTTCAAGGAGGACGGCAACATCCTGGGGCACAAGCTGGAGTACA
ACTACAACAGCCACAACGTCTATATCATGGCCGACAAGCAGAAGAACGGCATCAAGGTGAACTTCAAGAT
CCGCCACAACATCGAGGACGGCAGCGTGCAGCTCGCCGACCACTACCAGCAGAACACCCCCATCGGCGAC
GGCCCCGTGCTGCTGCCCGACAACCACTACCTGAGCACCCAGTCCGCCCTGAGCAAAGACCCCAACGAGA
AGCGCGATCACATGGTCCTGCTGGAGTTCGTGACCGCCGCCGGGATCACTCTCGGCATGGACGAGCTGTA
CAAGGAATTCTAACTAGAGCTCGCTGATCAGCCTCGACTGTGCCTTCTAGTTGCCAGCCATCTGTTGTTT
GCCCCTCCCCCGTGCCTTCCTTGACCCTGGAAGGTGCCACTCCCACTGTCCTTTCCTAATAAAATGAGGA
AATTGCATCGCATTGTCTGAGTAGGTGTCATTCTATTCTGGGGGGTGGGGTGGGGCAGGACAGCAAGGGG
GAGGATTGGGAAGAGAATAGCAGGCATGCTGGGGAGCGGCCGCAGGAACCCCTAGTGATGGAGTTGGCCA
CTCCCTCTCTGCGCGCTCGCTCGCTCACTGAGGCCGGGCGACCAAAGGTCGCCCGACGCCCGGGCTTTGC
CCGGGCGGCCTCAGTGAGCGAGCGAGCGCGCAGCTGCCTGCAGGGGCGCCTGATGCGGTATTTTCTCCTT
ACGCATCTGTGCGGTATTTCACACCGCATA
[95 nt withheld, positions 6751-6845]
T
[46 nt withheld, positions 6847-6892]
C
[141 nt withheld, positions 6894-7034]
CCTTTGACGTTGGAGTCCACGTTCTTT
[37 nt withheld, positions 7062-7098]
ACTCTATCTCGGGCTATTCTTTTGATTTATAAGGGATTTTGCCGATTTCGGTCTATTGGTTAAAAAATGA
GCTGATTTAACAAAAATTTAACGCGAATTTTAACAAAATATTAACGTTTACAATTTTATGGTGCACTCTC
AGTACAATCTGCTCTGATGCCGCATAGTTAAGCCAGCCCCGACACCCGCCAACACCCGCTGACGCGCCCT
GACGGGCTTGTCTGCTCCCGGCATCCGCTTACAGACAAGCTGTGACCGTCTCCGGGAGCTGCATGTGTCA
GAGGTTTTCACCGTCATCACCGAAACGCGCGAGACGAAAGGGCCTCGTGATACGCCTATTTTTATAGGTT
AATGTCATGATAATAATGGTTTCTTAGACGTCAGGTGGCACTTTTCGGGGAAATGTGCGCGGAACCCCTA
TTTGTTTATTTTTCTAAATACATTCAAATATGTATCCGCTCATGAGACAATAACCCTGATAAATGCTTCA
ATAATATTGAAAAAGGAAGAGTATGAGTATTCAACATTTCCGTGTCGCCCTTATTCCCTTTTTTGCGGCA
TTTTGCCTTCCTGTTTTTGCTCACCCAGAAACGCTGGTGAAAGTAAAAGATGCTGAAGATCAGTTGGGTG
CACGAGTGGGTTACATCGAACTGGATCTCAACAGCGGTAAGATCCTTGAGAGTTTTCGCCCCGAAGAACG
TTTTCCAATGATGAGCACTTTTAAAGTTCTGCTATGTGGCGCGGTATTATCCCGTATTGACGCCGGGCAA
GAGCAACTCGGTCGCCGCATACACTATTCTCAGAATGACTTGGTTGAGTACTCACCAGTCACAGAAAAGC
ATCTTACGGATGGCATGACAGTAAGAGAATTATGCAGTGCTGCCATAACCATGAGTGATAACACTGCGGC
CAACTTACTTCTGACAACGATCGGAGGACCGAAGGAGCTAACCGCTTTTTTGCACAACATGGGGGATCAT
GTAACTCGCCTTGATCGTTGGGAACCGGAGCTGAATGAAGCCATACCAAACGACGAGCGTGACACCACGA
TGCCTGTAGCAATGGCAACAACGTTGCGCAAACTATTAACTGGCGAACTACTTACTCTAGCTTCCCGGCA
ACAATTAATAGACTGGATGGAGGCGGATAAAGTTGCAGGACCACTTCTGCGCTCGGCCCTTCCGGCTGGC
TGGTTTATTGCTGATAAATCTGGAGCCGGTGAGCGTGGAAGCCGCGGTATCATTGCAGCACTGGGGCCAG
ATGGTAAGCCCTCCCGTATCGTAGTTATCTACACGACGGGGAGTCAGGCAACTATGGATGAACGAAATAG
ACAGATCGCTGAGATAGGTGCCTCACTGATTAAGCATTGGTAACTGTCAGACCAAGTTTACTCATATATA
CTTTAGATTGATTTAAAACTTCATTTTTAATTTAAAAGGATCTAGGTGAAGATCCTTTTTGATAATCTCA
TGACCAAAATCCCTTAACGTGAGTTTTCGTTCCACTGAGCGTCAGACCCCGTAGAAAAGATCAAAGGATC
TTCTTGAGATCCTTTTTTTCTGCGCGTAATCTGCTGCTTGCAAACAAAAAAACCACCGCTACCAGCGGTG
GTTTGTTTGCCGGATCAAGAGCTACCAACTCTTTTTCCGAAGGTAACTGGCTTCAGCAGAGCGCAGATAC
CAAATACTGTTCTTCTAGTGTAGCCGTAGTTAGGCCACCACTTCAAGAACTCTGTAGCACCGCCTACATA
CCTCGCTCTGCTAATCCTGTTACCAGTGGCTGCTGCCAGTGGCGATAAGTCGTGTCTTACCGGGTTGGAC
TCAAGACGATAGTTACCGGATAAGGCGCAGCGGTCGGGCTGAACGGGGGGTTCGTGCACACAGCCCAGCT
TGGAGCGAACGACCTACACCGAACTGAGATACCTACAGCGTGAGCTATGAGAAAGCGCCACGCTTCCCGA
AGGGAGAAAGGCGGACAGGTATCCGGTAAGCGGCAGGGTCGGAACAGGAGAGCGCACGAGGGAGCTTCCA
GGGGGAAACGCCTGGTATCTTTATAGTCCTGTCGGGTTTCGCCACCTCTGACTTGAGCGTCGATTTTTGT
GATGCTCGTCAGGGGGGCGGAGCCTATGGAAAAACGCCAGCAACGCGGCCTTTTTACGGTTCCTGGCCTT
TTGCTGGCCTTTTGCTCACATGT
Features (pLannotate 1.2.2; 19 found; start..end, strand, type, name):
      1..241     +  promoter       U6 promoter: RNA polymerase III promoter for human U6 snRNA
    271..346     +  misc_RNA       gRNA scaffold: guide RNA scaffold for the Streptococcus pyogenes CRISPR/Cas9 system
    353..396     +  misc_RNA       gRNA scaffold (fragment): guide RNA scaffold for the Streptococcus pyogenes CRISPR/Cas9 system
    443..728     +  enhancer       CMV enhancer: human cytomegalovirus immediate early enhancer; contains an 18-bp deletion relative to the standard CMV enhancer
    730..1007    +  promoter       chicken β-actin promoter: No description available
   1008..1235    +  intron         hybrid intron: hybrid between chicken β-actin (CBA) and minute virus of mice (MMV) introns (Gray et al., 2011)
   1373..2974    +  CDS            Cas9(N): N-terminal portion of Streptococcus pyogenes Cas9 (Zetsche et al., 2015)
   2975..5473    +  CDS            Cas9(C): C-terminal portion of Streptococcus pyogenes Cas9 (Zetsche et al., 2015)
   5474..5521    +  CDS            nucleoplasmin NLS: bipartite nuclear localization signal from nucleoplasmin
   5591..6304    +  CDS            EGFP: EGFP is a basic (constitutively fluorescent) green fluorescent protein published in 1996, derived from Aequorea victoria. It is reported to be a rapidly-maturing weak dimer with moderate acid sensitivity.
   6338..6449    +  polyA_signal   bGH poly(A) signal: bovine growth hormone polyadenylation signal
   6554..6694    +  repeat_region  AAV2 ITR: inverted terminal repeat of adeno-associated virus serotype 2 inverted
   6699..6750    -  misc_feature   bom (fragment): basis of mobility region from pBR322
   6769..7224    +  rep_origin     f1 ori (sequence partly withheld): f1 bacteriophage origin of replication; arrow indicates direction of (+) strand synthesis
   7225..7274    -  misc_feature   bom (fragment): basis of mobility region from pBR322
   7376..7411    -  CDS            rop (fragment): Rop protein, which maintains plasmids at low copy number; rop
   7506..7610    +  promoter       AmpR promoter: bla
   7611..8471    +  CDS            AmpR: β-lactamase; bla; confers resistance to ampicillin, carbenicillin, and related antibiotics
   8642..9230    +  rep_origin     ori: high-copy-number ColE1/pMB1/pBR322/pUC origin of replication
