[The description below was written by a language model from this plasmid's Addgene catalogue record and pLannotate feature annotations shown in this document.]
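Description:
pU6-SCGB3A2_gRNA1-SpCas9-T2A-GFP is an all-in-one mammalian CRISPR/Cas9 expression plasmid built on the PX458 backbone. It carries a single guide RNA directed at the human SCGB3A2 locus, at the end of the endogenous coding sequence. It is maintained in E. coli as a high-copy plasmid through a ColE1/pUC-type origin and selected with ampicillin via the β-lactamase gene. An f1 phage origin is also present. The sequenced record is about 9.3 kb.

Two expression units sit in tandem. In the first, the human U6 RNA polymerase III promoter drives the SCGB3A2-specific spacer fused to the S. pyogenes gRNA scaffold. A second, partial scaffold fragment is annotated just downstream. In the second, a hybrid promoter made of the CMV enhancer, the chicken β-actin promoter and a hybrid intron drives S. pyogenes Cas9, which the annotation tool splits into contiguous N- and C-terminal portions. Cas9 is followed by a nucleoplasmin nuclear localization signal, then EGFP, with a bGH polyadenylation signal ending the transcript. According to the name and stated purpose, Cas9 and EGFP are linked by a T2A self-cleaving peptide. That peptide is not itself annotated, but a gap between the NLS and EGFP is consistent with it. The arrangement yields separate nuclease and fluorescent proteins from one transcript, so transfected cells can be identified or sorted by green fluorescence. A single AAV2 ITR is annotated downstream of the poly(A) signal. With only one repeat annotated, nothing in the record indicates use as an AAV packaging vector.

A cut at the end of the coding sequence suits editing such as a knock-in at the 3′ end of SCGB3A2, though the record does not describe a donor template. The associated study concerns pluripotent stem cell-derived SCGB3A2+ airway epithelium.
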