Addgene plasmid #126698: pU6-SCGB3A2_gRNA1-SpCas9-T2A-GFP
Purpose: to express Cas9 from S. pyogenes with 2A-EGFP and sgRNA targeting human SCGB3A2 locus at the end of the endogenous coding sequence
Depositing lab: Darrell Kotton. Depositing organization: Boston University Medical Campus. Publication: Single-Cell Transcriptomic Profiling of Pluripotent Stem Cell-Derived SCGB3A2+ Airway Epithelium. McCauley KB, Alysandratos KD, Jacob A, Hawkins F, Caballero IS, Vedaie M, Yang W, Slovik KJ, Morley M, Carraro G, Kook S, Guttentag SH, Stripp BR, Morrisey EE, Kotton DN. Stem Cell Reports. 2018 May 8;10(5):1579-1595. doi: 10.1016/j.stemcr.2018.03.013. Epub 2018 Apr 12. PubMed 29657097.
Backbone
  Vector backbone: PX458
  Backbone manufacturer: Morrissey Laboratory
  Backbone size w/o insert (bp): 9186
  Vector type: Mammalian Expression
Growth in bacteria
  Bacterial resistance: Ampicillin, 100 μg/mL
  Growth temperature: 37°C
  Growth strain: DH5alpha
  Copy number: High Copy
Gene/Insert
  Gene/Insert name: sgRNA targeting human SCGB3A2 locus
  gRNA/shRNA sequence: caccgtcaggaggcgctatcacactgttttagagctagaaatagcaagttaaaataaggctagtccgttatcaacttgaaaaagtggcaccgagtcggtgc
  Insert size (bp): 76
  Promoter: Human U6
  Cloning method: Restriction Enzyme; 5′ cloning site Unknown (unknown if destroyed); 3′ cloning site Unknown (unknown if destroyed)
Resource information
  A portion of this plasmid was derived from a plasmid made by: Morrissey Laboratory
Terms and licenses: Academic/Nonprofit Terms; Industry Terms: Not Available to Industry
How to cite: pU6-SCGB3A2_gRNA1-SpCas9-T2A-GFP was a gift from Darrell Kotton (Addgene plasmid # 126698 ; http://n2t.net/addgene:126698 ; RRID:Addgene_126698)
