>Addgene plasmid #126698 | pU6-SCGB3A2_gRNA1-SpCas9-T2A-GFP | depositor partial sequence | sequence record 242524 | gRNA scaffold
GAGGGCCTATTTCCCATGATTCCTTCATATTTGCATATACGATACAAGGCTGTTAGAGAGATAATTGGAA
TTAATTTGACTGTAAACACAAAGATATTAGTACAAAATACGTGACGTAGAAAGTAATAATTTCTTGGGTA
GTTTGCAGTTTTAAAATTATGTTTTAAAATGGACTATCATATGCTTACCGTAACTTGAAAGTATTTCGAT
TTCTTGGCTTTATATATCTTGTGGAAAGGACGAAACACCGTCAGGAGGCGCTATCACACTGTTTTAGAGC
TAGAAATAGCAAGTTAAAATAAGGCTAGTCCGTTATCAACTTGAAAAAGTGGCACCGAGTCGGTGCTTTT
TT
