>Addgene plasmid #126698 | pU6-SCGB3A2_gRNA1-SpCas9-T2A-GFP | depositor partial sequence | sequence record 242525 | Cas9-GFP
ATGGACTATAAGGACCACGACGGAGACTACAAGGATCATGATATTGATTACAAAGACGATGACGATAAGA
TGGCCCCAAAGAAGAAGCGGAAGGTCGGTATCCACGGAGTCCCAGCAGCCGACAAGAAGTACAGCATCGG
CCTGGACATCGGCACCAACTCTGTGGGCTGGGCCGTGATCACCGACGAGTACAAGGTGCCCAGCAAGAAA
TTCAAGGTGCTGGGCAACACCGACCGGCACAGCATCAAGAAGAACCTGATCGGAGCCCTGCTGTTCGACA
GCGGCGAAACAGCCGAGGCCACCCGGCTGAAGAGAACCGCCAGAAGAAGATACACCAGACGGAAGAACCG
GATCTGCTATCTGCAAGAGATCTTCAGCAACGAGATGGCCAAGGTGGACGACAGCTTCTTCCACAGACTG
GAAGAGTCCTTCCTGGTGGAAGAGGATAAGAAGCACGAGCGGCACCCCATCTTCGGCAACATCGTGGACG
AGGTGGCCTACCACGAGAAGTACCCCACCATCTACCACCTGAGAAAGAAACTGGTGGACAGCACCGACAA
GGCCGACCTGCGGCTGATCTATCTGGCCCTGGCCCACATGATCAAGTTCCGGGGCCACTTCCTGATCGAG
GGCGACCTGAACCCCGACAACAGCGACGTGGACAAGCTGTTCATCCAGCTGGTGCAGACCTACAACCAGC
TGTTCGAGGAAAACCCCATCAACGCCAGCGGCGTGGACGCCAAGGCCATCCTGTCTGCCAGACTGAGCAA
GAGCAGACGGCTGGAAAATCTGATCGCCCAGCTGCCCGGCGAGAAGAAGAATGGCCTGTTCGGAAACCTG
ATTGCCCTGAGCCTGGGCCTGACCCCCAACTTCAAGAGCAACTTCGACCTGGCCGAGGATGCCAAACTGC
AGCTGAGCAAGGACACCTACGACGACGACCTGGACAACCTGCTGGCCCAGATCGGCGACCAGTACGCCGA
CCTGTTTCTGGCCGCCAAGAACCTGTCCGACGCCATCCTGCTGAGCGACATCCTGAGAGTGAACACCGAG
ATCACCAAGGCCCCCCTGAGCGCCTCTATGATCAAGAGATACGACGAGCACCACCAGGACCTGACCCTGC
TGAAAGCTCTCGTGCGGCAGCAGCTGCCTGAGAAGTACAAAGAGATTTTCTTCGACCAGAGCAAGAACGG
CTACGCCGGCTACATTGACGGCGGAGCCAGCCAGGAAGAGTTCTACAAGTTCATCAAGCCCATCCTGGAA
AAGATGGACGGCACCGAGGAACTGCTCGTGAAGCTGAACAGAGAGGACCTGCTGCGGAAGCAGCGGACCT
TCGACAACGGCAGCATCCCCCACCAGATCCACCTGGGAGAGCTGCACGCCATTCTGCGGCGGCAGGAAGA
TTTTTACCCATTCCTGAAGGACAACCGGGAAAAGATCGAGAAGATCCTGACCTTCCGCATCCCCTACTAC
GTGGGCCCTCTGGCCAGGGGAAACAGCAGATTCGCCTGGATGACCAGAAAGAGCGAGGAAACCATCACCC
CCTGGAACTTCGAGGAAGTGGTGGACAAGGGCGCTTCCGCCCAGAGCTTCATCGAGCGGATGACCAACTT
CGATAAGAACCTGCCCAACGAGAAGGTGCTGCCCAAGCACAGCCTGCTGTACGAGTACTTCACCGTGTAT
AACGAGCTGACCAAAGTGAAATACGTGACCGAGGGAATGAGAAAGCCCGCCTTCCTGAGCGGCGAGCAGA
AAAAGGCCATCGTGGACCTGCTGTTCAAGACCAACCGGAAAGTGACCGTGAAGCAGCTGAAAGAGGACTA
CTTCAAGAAAATCGAGTGCTTCGACTCCGTGGAAATCTCCGGCGTGGAAGATCGGTTCAACGCCTCCCTG
GGCACATACCACGATCTGCTGAAAATTATCAAGGACAAGGACTTCCTGGACAATGAGGAAAACGAGGACA
TTCTGGAAGATATCGTGCTGACCCTGACACTGTTTGAGGACAGAGAGATGATCGAGGAACGGCTGAAAAC
CTATGCCCACCTGTTCGACGACAAAGTGATGAAGCAGCTGAAGCGGCGGAGATACACCGGCTGGGGCAGG
CTGAGCCGGAAGCTGATCAACGGCATCCGGGACAAGCAGTCCGGCAAGACAATCCTGGATTTCCTGAAGT
CCGACGGCTTCGCCAACAGAAACTTCATGCAGCTGATCCACGACGACAGCCTGACCTTTAAAGAGGACAT
CCAGAAAGCCCAGGTGTCCGGCCAGGGCGATAGCCTGCACGAGCACATTGCCAATCTGGCCGGCAGCCCC
GCCATTAAGAAGGGCATCCTGCAGACAGTGAAGGTGGTGGACGAGCTCGTGAAAGTGATGGGCCGGCACA
AGCCCGAGAACATCGTGATCGAAATGGCCAGAGAGAACCAGACCACCCAGAAGGGACAGAAGAACAGCCG
CGAGAGAATGAAGCGGATCGAAGAGGGCATCAAAGAGCTGGGCAGCCAGATCCTGAAAGAACACCCCGTG
GAAAACACCCAGCTGCAGAACGAGAAGCTGTACCTGTACTACCTGCAGAATGGGCGGGATATGTACGTGG
ACCAGGAACTGGACATCAACCGGCTGTCCGACTACGATGTGGACCATATCGTGCCTCAGAGCTTTCTGAA
GGACGACTCCATCGACAACAAGGTGCTGACCAGAAGCGACAAGAACCGGGGCAAGAGCGACAACGTGCCC
TCCGAAGAGGTCGTGAAGAAGATGAAGAACTACTGGCGGCAGCTGCTGAACGCCAAGCTGATTACCCAGA
GAAAGTTCGACAATCTGACCAAGGCCGAGAGAGGCGGCCTGAGCGAACTGGATAAGGCCGGCTTCATCAA
GAGACAGCTGGTGGAAACCCGGCAGATCACAAAGCACGTGGCACAGATCCTGGACTCCCGGATGAACACT
AAGTACGACGAGAATGACAAGCTGATCCGGGAAGTGAAAGTGATCACCCTGAAGTCCAAGCTGGTGTCCG
ATTTCCGGAAGGATTTCCAGTTTTACAAAGTGCGCGAGATCAACAACTACCACCACGCCCACGACGCCTA
CCTGAACGCCGTCGTGGGAACCGCCCTGATCAAAAAGTACCCTAAGCTGGAAAGCGAGTTCGTGTACGGC
GACTACAAGGTGTACGACGTGCGGAAGATGATCGCCAAGAGCGAGCAGGAAATCGGCAAGGCTACCGCCA
AGTACTTCTTCTACAGCAACATCATGAACTTTTTCAAGACCGAGATTACCCTGGCCAACGGCGAGATCCG
GAAGCGGCCTCTGATCGAGACAAACGGCGAAACCGGGGAGATCGTGTGGGATAAGGGCCGGGATTTTGCC
ACCGTGCGGAAAGTGCTGAGCATGCCCCAAGTGAATATCGTGAAAAAGACCGAGGTGCAGACAGGCGGCT
TCAGCAAAGAGTCTATCCTGCCCAAGAGGAACAGCGATAAGCTGATCGCCAGAAAGAAGGACTGGGACCC
TAAGAAGTACGGCGGCTTCGACAGCCCCACCGTGGCCTATTCTGTGCTGGTGGTGGCCAAAGTGGAAAAG
GGCAAGTCCAAGAAACTGAAGAGTGTGAAAGAGCTGCTGGGGATCACCATCATGGAAAGAAGCAGCTTCG
AGAAGAATCCCATCGACTTTCTGGAAGCCAAGGGCTACAAAGAAGTGAAAAAGGACCTGATCATCAAGCT
GCCTAAGTACTCCCTGTTCGAGCTGGAAAACGGCCGGAAGAGAATGCTGGCCTCTGCCGGCGAACTGCAG
AAGGGAAACGAACTGGCCCTGCCCTCCAAATATGTGAACTTCCTGTACCTGGCCAGCCACTATGAGAAGC
TGAAGGGCTCCCCCGAGGATAATGAGCAGAAACAGCTGTTTGTGGAACAGCACAAGCACTACCTGGACGA
GATCATCGAGCAGATCAGCGAGTTCTCCAAGAGAGTGATCCTGGCCGACGCTAATCTGGACAAAGTGCTG
TCCGCCTACAACAAGCACCGGGATAAGCCCATCAGAGAGCAGGCCGAGAATATCATCCACCTGTTTACCC
TGACCAATCTGGGAGCCCCTGCCGCCTTCAAGTACTTTGACACCACCATCGACCGGAAGAGGTACACCAG
CACCAAAGAGGTGCTGGACGCCACCCTGATCCACCAGAGCATCACCGGCCTGTACGAGACACGGATCGAC
CTGTCTCAGCTGGGAGGCGACAAAAGGCCGGCGGCCACGAAAAAGGCCGGCCAGGCAAAAAAGAAAAAGG
AATTCGGCAGTGGAGAGGGCAGAGGAAGTCTGCTAACATGCGGTGACGTCGAGGAGAATCCTGGCCCAGT
GAGCAAGGGCGAGGAGCTGTTCACCGGGGTGGTGCCCATCCTGGTCGAGCTGGACGGCGACGTAAACGGC
CACAAGTTCAGCGTGTCCGGCGAGGGCGAGGGCGATGCCACCTACGGCAAGCTGACCCTGAAGTTCATCT
GCACCACCGGCAAGCTGCCCGTGCCCTGGCCCACCCTCGTGACCACCCTGACCTACGGCGTGCAGTGCTT
CAGCCGCTACCCCGACCACATGAAGCAGCACGACTTCTTCAAGTCCGCCATGCCCGAAGGCTACGTCCAG
GAGCGCACCATCTTCTTCAAGGACGACGGCAACTACAAGACCCGCGCCGAGGTGAAGTTCGAGGGCGACA
CCCTGGTGAACCGCATCGAGCTGAAGGGCATCGACTTCAAGGAGGACGGCAACATCCTGGGGCACAAGCT
GGAGTACAACTACAACAGCCACAACGTCTATATCATGGCCGACAAGCAGAAGAACGGCATCAAGGTGAAC
TTCAAGATCCGCCACAACATCGAGGACGGCAGCGTGCAGCTCGCCGACCACTACCAGCAGAACACCCCCA
TCGGCGACGGCCCCGTGCTGCTGCCCGACAACCACTACCTGAGCACCCAGTCCGCCCTGAGCAAAGACCC
CAACGAGAAGCGCGATCACATGGTCCTGCTGGAGTTCGTGACCGCCGCCGGGATCACTCTCGGCATGGAC
GAGCTGTACAAGGAATTCTAACTAGAGCTCGCTGATCAGCCTCGACTGTGCCTTCTAGTTGCCAGCCATC
TGTTGTTTGCCCCTCCCCCGTGCCTTCCTTGACCCTGGAAGGTGCCACTCCCACTGTCCTTTCCTAATAA
AATGAGGAAATTGCATCGCATTGTCTGAGTAGGTGTCATTCTATTCTGGGGGGTGGGGTGGGGCAGGACA
GCAAGGGGGAGGATTGGGAAGAGAATAGCAGGCATGCTGGGGAGCGGCCGCAGGAACCCCTAGTGATGGA
GTTGGCCACTCCCTCTCTGCGCGCTCGCTCGCTCACTGAGGCCGGGCGACCAAAGGTCGCCCGACGCCCG
GGCTTTGCCCGGGCGGCCTCAGTGAGCGAGCGAGCGCGCAGCTGCCTGC
